>Addgene plasmid #89351 | pcDNA3.1-hAsCpf1(TYCV) (pY210) | addgene full sequence | sequence record 178227 | Addgene NGS Result
GCCATGGGGCGGAGAATGGGCGGAACTGGGCGGAGTTAGGGGCGGGATGGGCGGAGTTAGGGGCGGGACT
ATGGTTGCTGACTAATTGAGATGCATGCTTTGCATACTTCTGCCTGCTGGGGAGCCTGGGGACTTTCCAC
ACCTGGTTGCTGACTAATTGAGATGCATGCTTTGCATACTTCTGCCTGCTGGGGAGCCTGGGGACTTTCC
ACACCCTAACTGACACACATTCCACAGAATTAATTCGCGTTAAATTTTTGTTAAATCAGCTCATTTTTTA
ACCAATAGGCCGAAATCGGCAAAATCCCTTATAAATCAAAAGAATAGACCGAGATAGGGT
[37 nt withheld, positions 341-377]
AAAGAACGTGGACTCCAACGTCAAAGG
[49 nt withheld, positions 405-453]
T
[91 nt withheld, positions 455-545]
G
[124 nt withheld, positions 547-670]
GGGGATACCCCCTAGAGCCCCAGCTGGTTCTTTCCGCCTCAGAAGCCATAGAGCCCACCGCATCCCCAGC
ATGCCTGCTATTGTCTTCCCAATCCTCCCCCTTGCTGTCCTGCCCCACCCCACCCCCCAGAATAGAATGA
CACCTACTCAGACAATGCGATGCAATTTCCTCATTTTATTAGGAAAGGACAGTGGGAGTGGCACCTTCCA
GGGTCAAGGAAGGCACGGGGGAGGGGCAAACAACAGATGGCTGGCAACTAGAAGGCACAGTCGAGGCTGA
TCAGCGGGTTTAAACGGGCCCTCTAGACTCGAGCGGCCGCCACTGTGCTGGATATCTGCAGAATTCTTAG
GCATAGTCGGGGACATCATATGGGTATGCATAATCAGGCACGTCGTAGGGATAAGCGTAATCTGGAACAT
CGTATGGGTAGGATCCCTTTTTCTTTTTTGCCTGGCCGGCCTTTTTCGTGGCCGCCGGCCTTTTGTTGCG
CAGCTCCTGGATGTAGGCCAGCCAGTCCTGATTGGAGATGCCGTTCTGCAGCTTCAGATCCTTGCTCTCC
TTCAGGTGATTCAGCAGCAGCTGGCCCTTCAGGGCGATGTGGTAGGCGCCATTGGCATCGGCGTCCATGG
GCCACTCTGGGTTCTGAAACCGGGAGTCGAAGCACACGCCATTCAGATCGCGCACGGGGCTGTTGATATA
GTCCTCGCCTGTGGCGGCATTGGAGTTCCGCATCTGCAGCACGCTGCGGATCAGGGCCACCATGGTGTCG
ATGGCGTGAGAATCGTCATTCTCCAGCAGCTTTGGCAGGATGTTGGAGCCATCCCTGAACACGATGCCCT
TCTCCTCCAGCAGGGCGATCAGCTCGTTGGCAGGATACAGGTCCCGGTATCTGCCGGTGAATCTGTGATT
CTCGATCACTGGCACGATTCTCTTGCCGGCGATGAAAGGGGTGCCCTTGGCGTCAAACTGTGTCTCGTTC
TTCTCGAACACGATATCCCATGCAGGCATAAAGCCGGGCAGGCCCCTCTGGAAGGACAGATTTCTGTTCA
TCTTAAAGTGCAGGATGAAGTCGCCGGTTTTCACGTCGTAGTGCAGAAAGTCGAAGCCCTCCAGGAAGTG
CTTGCGGCTCTCGTGATTCTTGATGGTTTTCCACACGAAGGGGTCCACGAAGCCGGTCAGGGGATCGATC
TTAGATGTATATGGGGCAGGCACGTAAAACAGGAAGCCAGACTGGGTGCCCATCTTGGCAAAGGAGGTGA
ACTGGTCTGTCAGCTGGTATGGGTTCAGCACGCCTCCCACTTTCTCTGCTGGATAGTCCTTCAGCACCAG
GCAATTCAGCTTATCGATCAGCATCTTCTCGAACTGCTGGTACACGGCCTTCTCGGCGATGCCGGTCCTC
TTGCTCTTAAAGCCGAAATTCAGGTTCTCCAGCACCACCACGGCCTGGTAGTGGATCATCAGGTCCACGA
TCTCGTGGATGACCTGGCTCAGATAGCCCTGCTTCAGATCCTTGATTGTGCCCACCACAGACCAGGCCTG
CCTTGCTGCCACCCTCTCCTTCTCCCTGTTGTCCAGCTTCTTCTGGTAATCAAACTGCTGGATGGTGTTC
AGGCTCCGCTGCTCCAGGATCTTGCCGGTGGAGTCGATCACTGTGATATAGATCAGGTTTCTCTCGCCCC
GATCGATGCCGATGATAGGTGTCTCGGGGTGCTCCTTCAGGTAGGCATTCACCCTCTGGTTGAACTTAGA
TGGGGAATTGGCGGCCTGATAGTTCAGTGTGATAGGCACGTGGAAAAAGAACTTGTCGCTGGTAAAGCGC
CTATCCTTGATGATCTCGTGAGACACCTCCTTGGTGATCACGTTGGGCAGCAGGGCCCTGGCCTCATCAG
ACAGGTCGTGGGACAGTCTGTGATTCACATAGTCGTACAGCTCCTGGTACAGGGTGTCGGGGATTGGGGT
TTTCTGATCCTTCAGCTTCTTGTTCAGCATCTTCTCTCCCAGCCGGTGTGCCATCCTCTTCATCCTGGAC
TTAGGGCGGTAGAACAGCTCGGCCTGGCCATTCAGCTTGATGCTTGTCTTGGCCAGGTTCTCTGGAGAAA
ACAGACCGGTCCAATACAGTGTGTGCAGATTAGGCTTGCCGTGGTGGCCCTTGGCAAAGTCCTTGTTATA
GATCTGGAACAGGTACAGCTTGCCTGTCTCCACGGCATCCATGATCTCCTTCTCGGCGATTCTCTGGAAG
CTGATGTGGTACAGCAGGGGATTCAGCTCGGCATAGTACTCGCCCAGGTCCTTATACTGAGAGGATGGCC
GCAGGCTAGACAGATCGATAGAGGTTGTCTTGGTATACTTGGACAGAAAATCCCTTGTGAAGTCGATCCA
CTTGCACAGGGCCTCTCTGTAGCCCTTCTGGTCGCCGGTTTTCTTGGCGTACGCTGTCTGAAACTTCTTT
GGCTCCTTCTCAGGATTGTTCAGGTCGTAGATCTCCTTTGTGATCTCCAGAGGCTCGATGAAATTGTTGG
ACAGCAGGATGGGGGTTGTGTGGGTCTGAAAGTGGGCGGTCACCGCCTTCAGCTGGGTGCTGCACCGTGG
GATCATCTTGGCGGCATCCGGAAAGTAGTCATAGTACATCTTATCAAAGCCCTCGCTGGTTTTCTCTGTG
GGCTCGAAGCTGAGGGCCTTATACCTGCCCTTCTGCTTTGGCATGATGCCCAGATAGTACAGGCCGTTCT
TCACAAACAGGATGGCGCCATTGTTCTTCTCCTTATTCACGTCCCAGCCCCGGGCCAGTGTAGGCATCTG
AAAGTTCAGCTTGAACTTCTCCACGGAGTAGGGCTTCTTGGTGGCATAATTTCTGGCCTTGTTGTAGAAG
CTCAGAGAAGGCTCCATCTCCAGCTTGATGCCGGTCAGCCGGGCAGAGAACTCGGGGTCCACCTCGTTGG
ACTCATCCACGGCAAACCAGTCCAGCAGGTGGTACAGGCCCAGCAGGCTGTCCAGCTGAGACTTCAGGAT
CTCCTTCTCCTCCTGCTTCTTCAGGGTTGTAGGCAGTGGCTGATCCAGGGCGGCGTGTGCGTGGGACAGG
ATCTCGCTGGTTTTCTGCTTGAAGGCCTCGCTCAGCTCCTTGCCTGCGGCAGAGATGATCTCCTGCAGGT
TGATATCCTCGTGCTTCAGGCTGCGCTGCACCTTCTCCTTGGCAGACTTGGTGATCTTGCCTGTCAGCTC
GGAGATTCTCCGCTCATACAGGGCATTCCTCAGTGTATCCCAGTGGTCGCACAGGGCGCTGCTGATTGTC
TCCAGCTTCTTGTGGCTGATGAAGATGTGTGTCAGGTCGATGCTGTTCAGCTCGTTAAACAGGGCCTCGG
CTGTCTCCAGCACGTTCTCGTTTCTCAGCAGTGTCTTGTACTTGCAGAAGGACTGGATCACTTCCTCGTC
GCTCTTAAACTCCTCCAGGATGAAAGACAGGGTGTTCCTATCGGACAGGATCTGCTTAAACAGGGGGATG
AATCTGTGTGGCAGGGAGGCGATGATGTGGGCTGTCTCATCATTCTTCTGGATGGCCAGATTCAGCACCT
CGTTCAGGCCCTTGATCTTCTCGGTGCCTGCCTCCCGAGAGATTCCTCCCAGCAGCTGGTTATACAGGTC
GATCTGGGTCTGTGTCAGCAGCTGGTTATAAAAAGGGAAGGAAAACACCTCCTCGATGGAGGTGCTCACG
AAGATGCCGATGGCCTTCTTCACGTTCTCAAAGTGCTCCCGCAGGCTGGGCACGGCGGTGATCAGGCGTG
TGAAGATGTGACAATTCTCCTTAAACTTGGGGAAGTTGTCCTGCACGATGCGGTGTGGGATGGCTGTGCT
GATATCCTCGGCGCTGAACACGTTCTTCCTGTTCTCATAAAAGCCGGAGAAGTAGGTTGTAAACTTGTCG
AAGCTCCGCAGCAGGGCGTTCTCGTGCTCGGTTGTGGTCACGGTGCCCAGCTGCTTCAGCACCTTGCCAT
TAAACAGCTCGGCCTTGAACAGGCCCTTGTAGATCTCGGCGTGTCTCTTATTGATGGCATCGGTCAGGTT
GTCTGTCCGGCCGATGAAGTAGTCGTGGATGGCATTGCGATATGTGGCCTGCTCCTCGATCAGGGCGTTC
CTTGTCTCCTCGGTTTTCTCCTTTCTATAGGAGTCGATGGCGGCGCTCAGGTTCTCCCAATCCAGCTGCA
CCAGCTGCAGGCACTGGTCGGCATAGGTCTTGTAGATCCGATCGATGATGGGCTTCAGCTCCTTGTAGTG
ATCATTGCGGGCCTTGTCCTCCTCGATGAAGCCCTGCTCCTGGATGTGCTTCAGGGTCTTGCCCTGTGGG
ATCAGCTCAAACCGCAGTGTCTTGCTCACCTGATACAGGTTGGTAAAGCCCTCGAACTGTGTGGCTGCTG
GGACTCCGTGGATACCGACCTTCCGCTTCTTCTTTGGGGCCATGGTGGCAAGCTTAAGTTTAAACGCTAG
CCAGCTTGGGTCTCCCTATAGTGAGTCGTATTAATTTCGATAAGCCAGTAAGCAGTGGGTTCTCTAGTTA
GCCAGAGAGCTCTGCTTATATAGACCTCCCACCGTACACGCCTACCGCCCATTTGCGTCAATGGGGCGGA
GTTGTTACGACATTTTGGAAAGTCCCGTTGATTTTGGTGCCAAAACAAACTCCCATTGACGTCAATGGGG
TGGAGACTTGGAAATCCCCGTGAGTCAAACCGCTATCCACGCCCATTGATGTACTGCCAAAACCGCATCA
CCATGGTAATAGCGATGACTAATACGTAGATGTACTGCCAAGTAGGAAAGTCCCATAAGGTCATGTACTG
GGCATAATGCCAGGCGGGCCATTTACCGTCATTGACGTCAATAGGGGGCGTACTTGGCATATGATACACT
TGATGTACTGCCAAGTGGGCAGTTTACCGTAAATACTCCACCCATTGACGTCAATGGAAAGTCCCTATTG
GCGTTACTATGGGAACATACGTCATTATTGACGTCAATGGGCGGGGGTCGTTGGGCGGTCAGCCAGGCGG
GCCATTTACCGTAAGTTATGTAACGCGGAACTCCATATATGGGCTATGAACTAATGACCCCGTAATTGAT
TACTATTAATAACTAGTCAATAATCAATGTCAACGCGTATATCTGGCCCGTACATCGCGAAGCAGCGCAA
AACGCCTAACCCTAAGCAGATTCTTCATGCAATTGTCGGTCAAGCCTTGCCTTGTTGTAGCTTAAATTTT
GCTCGCGCACTACTCAGCGACCTCCAACACACAAGCAGGGAGCAGATACTGGCTTAACTATGCGGCATCA
GAGCAGATTGTACTGAGAGTGCACCATAGGGGATCGGGAGATCTCCCGATCCGTCGACGTCAGGTGGCAC
TTTTCGGGGAAATGTGCGCGGAACCCCTATTTGTTTATTTTTCTAAATACATTCAAATATGTATCCGCTC
ATGAGACAATAACCCTGATAAATGCTTCAATAATATTGAAAAAGGAAGAGTATGAGTATTCAACATTTCC
GTGTCGCCCTTATTCCCTTTTTTGCGGCATTTTGCCTTCCTGTTTTTGCTCACCCAGAAACGCTGGTGAA
AGTAAAAGATGCTGAAGATCAGTTGGGTGCACGAGTGGGTTACATCGAACTGGATCTCAACAGCGGTAAG
ATCCTTGAGAGTTTTCGCCCCGAAGAACGTTTTCCAATGATGAGCACTTTTAAAGTTCTGCTATGTGGCG
CGGTATTATCCCGTATTGACGCCGGGCAAGAGCAACTCGGTCGCCGCATACACTATTCTCAGAATGACTT
GGTTGAGTACTCACCAGTCACAGAAAAGCATCTTACGGATGGCATGACAGTAAGAGAATTATGCAGTGCT
GCCATAACCATGAGTGATAACACTGCGGCCAACTTACTTCTGACAACGATCGGAGGACCGAAGGAGCTAA
CCGCTTTTTTGCACAACATGGGGGATCATGTAACTCGCCTTGATCGTTGGGAACCGGAGCTGAATGAAGC
CATACCAAACGACGAGCGTGACACCACGATGCCTGTAGCAATGGCAACAACGTTGCGCAAACTATTAACT
GGCGAACTACTTACTCTAGCTTCCCGGCAACAATTAATAGACTGGATGGAGGCGGATAAAGTTGCAGGAC
CACTTCTGCGCTCGGCCCTTCCGGCTGGCTGGTTTATTGCTGATAAATCTGGAGCCGGTGAGCGTGGGTC
TCGCGGTATCATTGCAGCACTGGGGCCAGATGGTAAGCCCTCCCGTATCGTAGTTATCTACACGACGGGG
AGTCAGGCAACTATGGATGAACGAAATAGACAGATCGCTGAGATAGGTGCCTCACTGATTAAGCATTGGT
AACTGTCAGACCAAGTTTACTCATATATACTTTAGATTGATTTAAAACTTCATTTTTAATTTAAAAGGAT
CTAGGTGAAGATCCTTTTTGATAATCTCATGACCAAAATCCCTTAACGTGAGTTTTCGTTCCACTGAGCG
TCAGACCCCGTAGAAAAGATCAAAGGATCTTCTTGAGATCCTTTTTTTCTGCGCGTAATCTGCTGCTTGC
AAACAAAAAAACCACCGCTACCAGCGGTGGTTTGTTTGCCGGATCAAGAGCTACCAACTCTTTTTCCGAA
GGTAACTGGCTTCAGCAGAGCGCAGATACCAAATACTGTTCTTCTAGTGTAGCCGTAGTTAGGCCACCAC
TTCAAGAACTCTGTAGCACCGCCTACATACCTCGCTCTGCTAATCCTGTTACCAGTGGCTGCTGCCAGTG
GCGATAAGTCGTGTCTTACCGGGTTGGACTCAAGACGATAGTTACCGGATAAGGCGCAGCGGTCGGGCTG
AACGGGGGGTTCGTGCACACAGCCCAGCTTGGAGCGAACGACCTACACCGAACTGAGATACCTACAGCGT
GAGCTATGAGAAAGCGCCACGCTTCCCGAAGGGAGAAAGGCGGACAGGTATCCGGTAAGCGGCAGGGTCG
GAACAGGAGAGCGCACGAGGGAGCTTCCAGGGGGAAACGCCTGGTATCTTTATAGTCCTGTCGGGTTTCG
CCACCTCTGACTTGAGCGTCGATTTTTGTGATGCTCGTCAGGGGGGCGGAGCCTATGGAAAAACGCCAGC
AACGCGGCCTTTTTACGGTTCCTGGCCTTTTGCTGGCCTTTTGCTCACATGTTCTTTCCTGCGTTATCCC
CTGATTCTGTGGATAACCGTATTACCGCCTTTGAGTGAGCTGATACCGCTCGCCGCAGCCGAACGACCGA
GCGCAGCGAGTCAGTGAGCGAGGAAGCGGAAGAGCGCCCAATACGCAAACCGCCTCTCCCCGCGCGTTGG
CCGATTCATTAATGCAGCTGGCACGACAGGTTTCCCGACTGGAAAGCGGGCAGTGAGCGCAACGCAATTA
ATGTGAGTTAGCTCACTCATTAGGCACCCCAGGCTTTACACTTTATGCTTCCGGCTCGTATGTTGTGTGG
AATTGTGAGCGGATAACAATTTCACACAGGAAACAGCTATGACCATGATTACGCCAAGCTCTAGCTAGAG
GTCGACGGTATACAGACATGATAAGATACATTGATGAGTTTGGACAAACCACAACTAGAATGCAGTGAAA
AAAATGCTTTATTTGTGAAATTTGTGATGCTATTGCTTTATTTGTAACCATTATAAGCTGCAATAAACAA
GTTGGGGTGGGCGAAGAACTCCAGCATGAGATCCCCGCGCTGGAGGATCATCCAGCCGGCGTCCCGGAAA
ACGATTCCGAAGCCCAACCTTTCATAGAAGGCGGCGGTGGAATCGAAATCTCGTGATGGCAGGTTGGGCG
TCGCTTGGTCGGTCATTTCGAACCCCAGAGTCCCGCTCAGAAGAACTCGTCAAGAAGGCGATAGAAGGCG
ATGCGCTGCGAATCGGGAGCGGCGATACCGTAAAGCACGAGGAAGCGGTCAGCCCATTCGCCGCCAAGCT
CTTCAGCAATATCACGGGTAGCCAACGCTATGTCCTGATAGCGGTCCGCCACACCCAGCCGGCCACAGTC
GATGAATCCAGAAAAGCGGCCATTTTCCACCATGATATTCGGCAAGCAGGCATCGCCATGGGTCACGACG
AGATCCTCGCCGTCGGGCATGCGCGCCTTGAGCCTGGCGAACAGTTCGGCTGGCGCGAGCCCCTGATGCT
CTTCGTCCAGATCATCCTGATCGACAAGACCGGCTTCCATCCGAGTACGTGCTCGCTCGATGCGATGTTT
CGCTTGGTGGTCGAATGGGCAGGTAGCCGGATCAAGCGTATGCAGCCGCCGCATTGCATCAGCCATGATG
GATACTTTCTCGGCAGGAGCAAGGTGAGATGACAGGAGATCCTGCCCCGGCACTTCGCCCAATAGCAGCC
AGTCCCTTCCCGCTTCAGTGACAACGTCGAGCACAGCTGCGCAAGGAACGCCCGTCGTGGCCAGCCACGA
TAGCCGCGCTGCCTCGTCCTGCAGTTCATTCAGGGCACCGGACAGGTCGGTCTTGACAAAAAGAACCGGG
CGCCCCTGCGCTGACAGCCGGAACACGGCGGCATCAGAGCAGCCGATTGTCTGTTGTGCCCAGTCATAGC
CGAATAGCCTCTCCACCCAAGCGGCCGGAGAACCTGCGTGCAATCCATCTTGTTCAATCATGCGAAACGA
TCCTCATCCTGTCTCTTGATCAGATCCGAAAATGGATATACAAGCTCCCGGGAGCTTTTTGCAAAAGCCT
AGGCCTCCAAAAAAGCCTCCTCACTACTTCTGGAATAGCTCAGAGGCAGAGGCGGCCTCGGCCTCTGCAT
AAATAAAAAAAATTAGTCA
Features (pLannotate 1.2.2; 22 found; start..end, strand, type, name):
    242..670     -  rep_origin     f1 ori (sequence partly withheld): f1 bacteriophage origin of replication; arrow indicates direction of (+) strand synthesis
    691..712     -  promoter       SV40 promoter (fragment): SV40 enhancer and early promoter
    716..940     -  polyA_signal   bGH poly(A) signal: bovine growth hormone polyadenylation signal
   1020..1100    -  CDS            3xHA: three tandem HA epitope tags
   1107..1154    -  CDS            nucleoplasmin NLS: bipartite nuclear localization signal from nucleoplasmin
   1155..5072    -  CDS            AsCpf1: CRISPR-associated protein from Acidaminococcus sp. BV3L6 (Zetsche et al., 2015)
   5165..5183    -  promoter       T7 promoter: promoter for bacteriophage T7 RNA polymerase
   5199..5232    -  LTR            5' LTR (truncated) (fragment): truncated 5' long terminal repeat (LTR) from HIV-1
   5228..5431    -  promoter       CMV promoter: human cytomegalovirus (CMV) immediate early promoter
   5432..5811    -  enhancer       CMV enhancer: human cytomegalovirus immediate early enhancer
   5966..6018    +  misc_feature   bom (fragment): basis of mobility region from pBR322
   6077..6181    +  promoter       AmpR promoter: bla
   6182..7042    +  CDS            AmpR: β-lactamase; bla; confers resistance to ampicillin, carbenicillin, and related antibiotics
   7213..7801    +  rep_origin     ori: high-copy-number ColE1/pMB1/pBR322/pUC origin of replication
   7984..8076    +  CDS            lacI (fragment): lac repressor; lacI; The lac repressor binds to the lac operator to inhibit transcription in E. coli. This inhibition can be relieved by adding lactose or isopropyl-β-D-thiogalactopyranoside (IPTG).
   8089..8110    +  protein_bind   CAP binding site: CAP binding activates transcription in the presence of cAMP. E. coli catabolite activator protein
   8125..8155    +  promoter       lac promoter: promoter for the E. coli lac operon
   8163..8179    +  protein_bind   lac operator: The lac repressor binds to the lac operator to inhibit transcription in E. coli. This inhibition can be relieved by adding lactose or isopropyl-β-D-thiogalactopyranoside (IPTG). lac repressor encoded by lacI
   8252..8373    -  polyA_signal   SV40 poly(A) signal: SV40 polyadenylation signal
   8368..8526    -  CDS            ble (fragment): BLE_KLEPN - Experimental evidence at protein level: Swiss-Prot protein existence level 1. Binding protein with a strong affinity to the bleomycin family of antibiotics. Binds to CL990; an antimitotic-antibiotic compound. From Klebsiella pneumoniae.
   8550..9341    -  CDS            neo: KKA2_KLEPN - Also known as kan, nptII. Experimental evidence at protein level: Swiss-Prot protein existence level 1. Resistance to kanamycin, neomycin, paromomycin, ribostamycin, butirosin and gentamicin B. From Klebsiella pneumoniae.
   9408..228     -  promoter       SV40 promoter (across the origin): SV40 enhancer and early promoter
