[The description below was written by a language model from this plasmid's Addgene catalogue record and pLannotate feature annotations shown in this document.]
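Description:
pcDNA3.1-hAsCpf1(TYCV) (pY210) is a 9.5 kb mammalian expression plasmid built on the pcDNA3.1 backbone that delivers an engineered, human codon-optimized Cpf1 (Cas12a) nuclease from Acidaminococcus sp. It is propagated in E. coli through a high-copy ColE1/pUC-type origin and selected with ampicillin via the β-lactamase gene; an f1 origin is also present. The backbone carries an SV40 early promoter driving a neomycin phosphotransferase (neo) gene terminated by an SV40 poly(A) signal, the standard pcDNA3.1 cassette that would allow G418 selection of transfected mammalian cells. Short annotated fragments (lac promoter/operator region, lacI, bom, ble, and a small HIV-1 LTR-like match next to the CMV promoter) appear to be backbone remnants or partial similarity hits rather than functional payload.

The roughly 4.1 kb insert is the "RR" variant of AsCpf1, carrying the S542R and K607R substitutions that change its PAM preference so it recognizes TYCV PAMs. According to the depositor, it also accepts CCCC and ACCC PAMs and, less efficiently, VYCV. Expression is driven by the CMV enhancer and immediate-early promoter and terminated by the bovine growth hormone poly(A) signal; a T7 promoter sits upstream of the coding sequence. The record lists an N-terminal NLS and a C-terminal NLS-3xHA; the feature table confirms the C-terminal nucleoplasmin bipartite NLS and three tandem HA epitopes, which provide nuclear import and antibody detection, but does not annotate the N-terminal NLS. No guide RNA cassette is annotated, so the crRNA must be supplied separately. The plasmid is used for genome editing in mammalian cells at target sites lacking the canonical Cpf1 PAM.
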