Addgene plasmid #89351: pcDNA3.1-hAsCpf1(TYCV) (pY210)
Purpose: Expresses humanized AsCpf1 variant that recognizes TYCV PAMs
Depositing lab: Feng Zhang. Publication: Engineered Cpf1 variants with altered PAM specificities. Gao L, Cox DBT, Yan WX, Manteiga JC, Schneider MW, Yamano T, Nishimasu H, Nureki O, Crosetto N, Zhang F. Nat Biotechnol. 2017 Jun 5. doi: 10.1038/nbt.3900. PubMed 28581492.
Backbone
  Vector backbone: pcDNA3.1
  Backbone size w/o insert (bp): 5402
  Total vector size (bp): 9509
  Vector type: Mammalian Expression, CRISPR
Growth in bacteria
  Bacterial resistance: Ampicillin, 100 μg/mL
  Growth temperature: 37°C
  Growth strain: NEB Stable
  Copy number: Unknown
Gene/Insert
  Gene/Insert name: Cpf1, RR variant (alt name: AsCas12a, RR variant)
  Species: Synthetic; Acidaminococcus sp.
  Insert size (bp): 4107
  Mutation: S542R/K607R
  Promoter: CMV
  Tag / fusion protein: NLS (N terminal on insert); NLS-3xHA (C terminal on insert)
  Cloning method: Gibson Cloning
  Sequencing primers: 5′ CGCAAATGGGCGGTAGGCGTG
Terms and licenses: Academic/Nonprofit Terms; Industry Terms: Not Available to Industry
Depositor comments: This variant also recognizes CCCC and ACCC PAMs (and, with lower efficiency, VYCV). For more information on Zhang lab CRISPR plasmids, please refer to www.addgene.org/crispr/zhang/.
How to cite: pcDNA3.1-hAsCpf1(TYCV) (pY210) was a gift from Feng Zhang (Addgene plasmid # 89351 ; http://n2t.net/addgene:89351 ; RRID:Addgene_89351)
